>Addgene plasmid #39118 | TAF1 | depositor partial sequence | sequence record 49175 | TAF1 sequence 889 bps
CATATGCACCATCATCATCATCATTCTTCTGGTGTAGATCTGGGTACCGAGAACCTGTACTTCCAATCCA
TGAGCATTCATCGTCGTCGTACCGATCCGATGGTGACCCTGAGCAGCATTCTGGAAAGCATTATCAACGA
TATGCGCGATCTGCCGAACACCTATCCGTTTCATACCCCGGTTAACGCGAAAGTGGTTAAAGATTATTAT
AAAATTATCACCCGTCCGATGGATCTGCAGACCCTGCGCGAAAACGTTCGTAAACGTCTGTATCCGAGCC
GCGAAGAATTTCGTGAACATCTGGAACTGATTGTGAAAAATAGCGCGACCTATAATGGCCCGAAACACAG
CCTGACCCAGATTAGCCAGAGCATGCTGGATCTGTGCGATGAAAAACTGAAAGAAAAAGAAGATAAACTG
GCGCGCCTGGAAAAAGCCATTAATCCGCTGCTGGATGATGATGATCAGGTGGCCTTTAGCTTCATTCTGG
ATAACATTGTGACCCAGAAAATGATGGCCGTGCCGGATAGCTGGCCGTTTCATCACCCGGTGAACAAAAA
ATTTGTGCCGGATTATTATAAAGTGATTGTTAACCCGATGGATCTGGAAACCATTCGTAAAAATATTAGC
AAACACAAATATCAGAGCCGCGAAAGCTTTCTGGATGATGTGAATCTGATTCTGGCCAATAGCGTTAAAT
ATAATGGTCCGGAAAGCCAGTATACCAAAACCGCGCAGGAAATTGTGAACGTTTGTTATCAGACCCTGAC
CGAATATGATGAACATCTGACCCAGCTGGAAAAAGATATCTGCACCGCCAAAGAAGCGGCGCTGGAAGAA
GCGGAACTGGAAAGCCTGGATTGACAGTAAAGGTGGATACGGATCCGAA
