>Addgene plasmid #39118 | TAF1 | addgene partial sequence | sequence record 51925 | T7_term
TAGCAGCCGGATCTCAGTGGTGGTGGTGGTGGTGCTCGAGTGCGGCCGCAAGCTTGTCGACGGAGCTCGA
ATTCGGATCCGTATCCACCTTTACTGTCAATCCAGGCTTTCCAGTTCCGCTTCTTCCAGCGCCGCTTCTT
TGGCGGTGCAGATATCTTTTTCCAGCTGGGTCAGATGTTCATCATATTCGGTCAGGGTCTGATAACAAAC
GTTCACAATTTCCTGCGCGGTTTTGGTATACTGGCTTTCCGGACCATTATATTTAACGCTATTGGCCAGA
ATCAGATTCACATCATCCAGAAAGCTTTCGCGGCTCTGATATTTGTGTTTGCTAATATTTTTACGAATGG
TTTCCAGATCCATCGGGTTAACAATCACTTTATAATAATCCGGCACAAATTTTTTGTTCACCGGGTGATG
AAACGGCCAGCTATCCGGCACGGCCATCATTTTCTGGGTCACAATGTTATCCAGAATGAAGCTAAAGGCC
ACCTGATCATCATCATCCAGCAGCGGATTAATGGCTTTTTCCAGGCGCGCCAGTTTATCTTCTTTTTCTT
TCAGTTTTTCATCGCACAGATCCAGCATGCTCTGGCTAATCTGGGTCAGGCTGTGTTTCGGGCCATTATA
GGTCGCGCTATTTTTCACAATCAGTTCCAGATGTTCACGAAATTCTTCGCGGCTCGGATACAGACGTTT
