>Addgene plasmid #39118 | TAF1 | addgene partial sequence | sequence record 51926 | T7 5'-TAATACGACTCACTATAGGG-3'
AGGAGATATACATATGCACCATCATCATCATCATTCTTCTGGTGTAGATCTGGGTACCGAGAACCTGTAC
TTCCAATCCATGAGCATTCATCGTCGTCGTACCGATCCGATGGTGACCCTGAGCAGCATTCTGGAAAGCA
TTATCAACGATATGCGCGATCTGCCGAACACCTATCCGTTTCATACCCCGGTTAACGCGAAAGTGGTTAA
AGATTATTATAAAATTATCACCCGTCCGATGGATCTGCAGACCCTGCGCGAAAACGTTCGTAAACGTCTG
TATCCGAGCCGCGAAGAATTTCGTGAACATCTGGAACTGATTGTGAAAAATAGCGCGACCTATAATGGCC
CGAAACACAGCCTGACCCAGATTAGCCAGAGCATGCTGGATCTGTGCGATGAAAAACTGAAAGAAAAAGA
AGATAAACTGGCGCGCCTGGAAAAAGCCATTAATCCGCTGCTGGATGATGATGATCAGGTGGCCTTTAGC
TTCATTCTGGATAACATTGTGACCCAGAAAATGATGGCCGTGCCGGATAGCTGGCCGTTTCATCACCCGG
TGAACAAAAAATTTGTGCCGGATTATTATAAAGTGATTGTTAACCCGATGGATCTGGAAACCATTCGTAA
AAATATTAGCAAACACAAATATCAGAGCCGCGAAAGCTTTCTGGATGATGTGAATCTGATTCTGGCCAAT
A
