[The description below was written by a language model from this plasmid's Addgene catalogue record.]
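Description:
TAF1 is a bacterial expression plasmid built on the pNIC28-Bsa4 backbone from the SGC, designed to produce a fragment of human TAF1 in E. coli for structural biology. The plasmid is selected with kanamycin and is recorded as low copy. The record does not include a feature table, so the origin of replication and the exact promoter arrangement are not explicitly stated. However, the listed sequencing primers (T7 forward and T7 terminator reverse) indicate that the insert sits between a T7 promoter and a T7 terminator, the usual layout for inducible expression in strains that supply T7 RNA polymerase.

The insert is an 889 bp segment of human TAF1, the largest subunit of the TFIID general transcription factor complex (TBP-associated factor, 250 kDa, isoform 1). At that size it covers only a small portion of this very large protein, consistent with the catalogue note that the construct may not contain the full open reading frame. The record does not say which domain or residues are included, although it links the construct to a deposited crystal structure. The fragment was inserted by ligation-independent cloning and carries an N-terminal His tag followed by a TEV protease cleavage site. This allows the recombinant protein to be captured by immobilised metal affinity chromatography and the tag to be removed afterwards, leaving near-native protein. The stated use is recombinant protein production in bacteria for structure determination.
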