Addgene plasmid #39118: TAF1
Purpose: Bacterial expression for structure determination; may not be full ORF
Depositing lab: Nicola Burgess-Brown. Depositing organization: University of Oxford.
Backbone
  Vector backbone: pNIC28-Bsa4
  Backbone manufacturer: SGC
  Vector type: Bacterial Expression
Growth in bacteria
  Bacterial resistance: Kanamycin, 50 μg/mL
  Growth temperature: 37°C
  Growth strain: Mach1
  Copy number: Low Copy
Gene/Insert
  Gene/Insert name: TAF1 (alt names: TAF1 RNA polymerase II, TATA box binding protein (TBP)-associated factor, 250kDa [isoform 1]; PDB:3UV5)
  Species: H. sapiens (human)
  Insert size (bp): 889
  Entrez Gene: TAF1 (a.k.a. BA2R, CCG1, CCGS, DYT3, DYT3/TAF1, KAT4, MRXS33, N-TAF1, NSCL2, OF, P250, TAF(II)250, TAF2A, TAFII-250, TAFII250, XDP)
  Tag / fusion protein: His Tev (N terminal on insert)
  Cloning method: Ligation Independent Cloning
  Sequencing primers: 5′ T7; 3′ T7-term
Terms and licenses: Academic/Nonprofit Terms; Industry Terms: Not Available to Industry
How to cite: TAF1 was a gift from Nicola Burgess-Brown (Addgene plasmid # 39118 ; http://n2t.net/addgene:39118 ; RRID:Addgene_39118)
